>Addgene plasmid #61950 | 4QQM | depositor partial sequence | sequence record 101241 | Insert DNA Sequence
TCAGCTCTGCCGGCCACCCTAGACTCCCTGTCCATCCACCAGCTCGCAGCACAGGGGGAGCTGGACCAGC
TGAAGGAGCATTTGCGGAAAGGTGACAACCTCGTCAACAAGCCAGACGAGCGCGGCTTCACCCCCCTCAT
CTGGGCCTCCGCCTTTGGAGAGATTGAGACCGTTCGCTTCCTGCTGGAGTGGGGTGCCGACCCCCACATC
CTGGCAAAAGAGCGAGAGAGCGCCCTGTCGCTGGCCAGCACAGGCGGCTACACAGACATTGTGGGGCTGC
TGCTGGAGCGTGACGTGGACATCAACATCTATGATTGGAATGGAGGGACGCCACTGCTGTACGCTGTGCG
CGGGAACCACGTGAAATGCGTTGAGGCCTTGCTGGCCCGAGGCGCTGACCTCACCACCGAAGCCGACTCT
GGCTACACCCCGATGGACCTTGCCGTGGCCCTGGGATACCGGAAAGTGCAACAGGTGATCGAGAACCACA
TCCTCAAGCTCTTCCAGAGCAACCTGGTGCCCGCTGACCCTGAG
