>Addgene plasmid #61950 | 4QQM | addgene partial sequence | sequence record 101832 | T7term 5'-GCTAGTTATTGCTCAGCGG-3'
GCGAAATTAATACGACTCACTATAGGGGAATTGTGAGCGGATAACAATTCCCCTCTAGAAATAATTTTGT
TTAACTTTAAGAAGGAGATATACCATGCATCATCATCATCATCACAGCAGCGGCAGAGAAAACTTGTATT
TCCAGGGCTCAGCTCTGCCGGCCACCCTAGACTCCCTGTCCATCCACCAGCTCGCAGCACAGGGGGAGCT
GGACCAGCTGAAGGAGCATTTGCGGAAAGGTGACAACCTCGTCAACAAGCCAGACGAGCGCGGCTTCACC
CCCCTCATCTGGGCCTCCGCCTTTGGAGAGATTGAGACCGTTCGCTTCCTGCTGGAGTGGGGTGCCGACC
CCCACATCCTGGCAAAAGAGCGAGAGAGCGCCCTGTCGCTGGCCAGCACAGGCGGCTACACAGACATTGT
GGGGCTGCTGCTGGAGCGTGACGTGGACATCAACATCTATGATTGGAATGGAGGGACGCCACTGCTGTAC
GCTGTGCGCGGGAACCACGTGAAATGCGTTGAGGCCTTGCTGGCCCGAGGCGCTGACCTCACCACCGAAG
CCGACTCTGGCTACACCCCGATGGACCTTGCCGTGGCCCTGGGATACCGGAAAGTGCAACAGGTGATCGA
GAACCACATCCTCAAGCTCTTCCAGAGCAACCTGGTGCCCGCTGACCCTGAGTGATGACGAAGATTGCGG
CCGCACTCGAGCACCACCACCACCACCACTGAGATCCGGCTGCTAAC
