[The description below was written by a language model from this plasmid's Addgene catalogue record.]
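Description:
4QQM is a bacterial expression plasmid built on the pET28-MHL backbone, a pET-type vector adapted for ligation-independent cloning and widely used in structural genomics pipelines. It is selected with kanamycin and is recorded as high copy, with propagation in a standard cloning strain. The record does not include a feature table, so the origin of replication and other backbone elements are not itemised.

The insert is a 534 bp fragment of human RFXANK (also known as ANKRA1, BLS or RFX-B), a subunit of the RFX complex involved in MHC class II gene transcription. The entry notes that the insert may not be the full open reading frame, which is typical of constructs trimmed to a crystallisable domain. A mutation field refers to depositor comments that are not reproduced here, so any sequence differences from the reference cannot be specified. Expression is driven by the T7 promoter, which requires a host strain supplying T7 RNA polymerase. The backbone contributes an N-terminal hexahistidine tag followed by a short linker and a TEV protease recognition site, so the protein can be purified by immobilised metal affinity chromatography and the tag then cleaved off. A C-terminal 6xHis is also listed as present on the backbone, although the record does not say whether it is translated in frame with this insert or excluded by a stop codon.

The stated purpose is recombinant protein production for structure determination. The construct name and alternate names link it to two Protein Data Bank entries, indicating that protein made from this clone was used in solved structures.
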