Addgene plasmid #61950: 4QQM
Purpose: Bacterial expression for structure determination; may not be full ORF
Depositing lab: Cheryl Arrowsmith. Depositing organization: University of Toronto.
Backbone
  Vector backbone: pET28-MHL
  Backbone manufacturer: Addgene Plasmid 26096
  Vector type: Bacterial Expression
Growth in bacteria
  Bacterial resistance: Kanamycin, 50 μg/mL
  Growth temperature: 37°C
  Growth strain: DH5alpha
  Copy number: High Copy
Gene/Insert
  Gene/Insert name: RFXANK:JMC029-A03:C213522 (alt name: PDB ID: 4QQM, 6MEW)
  Species: H. sapiens (human)
  Insert size (bp): 534
  Mutation: See comments
  GenBank ID: gi|19924154
  Entrez Gene: RFXANK (a.k.a. ANKRA1, BLS, F14150_1, RFX-B)
  Promoter: T7
  Tag / fusion protein: MHHHHHHSSGRENLYFQG (N terminal on backbone); 6xHis (C terminal on backbone)
  Cloning method: Ligation Independent Cloning
  Sequencing primers: 5′ T7; 3′ T7 Terminal
Terms and licenses: Academic/Nonprofit Terms; Industry Terms: Not Available to Industry
How to cite: 4QQM was a gift from Cheryl Arrowsmith (Addgene plasmid # 61950 ; http://n2t.net/addgene:61950 ; RRID:Addgene_61950)
